>Addgene plasmid #32230 | 915-Plakophilin 2a-Flag | addgene partial sequence | sequence record 38941 | hGHpA-R
CACTTGCCCCTTGCTCCATACCACCCCCCTCCACCCCATAATATTATAGAAGGACACCTAGTCAGACAAA
ATGATGCAACTTAATTTTATTAGGACAAGGCTGGTGGGCACTGGAGTGGCAACTTCCAGGGCCAGGAGAG
GCACTGGGGAGGGGTCACAGGGATGCCACCCAGTACTACTTGTCATCGTCGTCCTTGTAATCGGTACCGG
ATCCGTCGACGTCTTTAAGGGAGTGGTAGGCTTTGGCAGTCCGGCTGTTGACAAAATCTGTCTTCTTAAA
CTGAGCCTTCTTGTAGGCATGATGCAGTTCCGTGTGTGCCCACAGAGAATACAGAAGGACGGAAGCAGCT
TTACTTGCTTTGTTGGAGGCATAGGCATCGCCTGCACTAATGGCCATAATTTTCTGGATGCCCCCGGTGT
TTAGAAGGTCGCGTGCATTCTGGTAACTGTTTTGGATTATGTTGTTCAATGTGTAACAGGCAGAGGCTGT
AGTTTCAATGAGAAGGTCAGTACTCGGGACTGTGTCAGGAATGATGGAAACCAAATCAGGGAGAGTTTCT
TTGGCAATTTCATTCTGCAGAGAAAGATTCCGGGACAGATTCCTCAGCAGCGAGATGGCTGTCTTTTTCA
CACTTGGGTCACCAACATGCAGCATCTTTCGGGTGTGCTGCAGGCCACTTTCCTTCNGAACAACTGTCTN
ACCACTGAT
