[The description below was written by a language model from this plasmid's Addgene catalogue record.]
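Description:
915-Plakophilin 2a-Flag is a mammalian expression plasmid built on the commercial pFLAG-CMV-5 backbone (about 4.7 kb without insert). It is maintained in E. coli as a high-copy plasmid under ampicillin selection. The record lists no mammalian selection marker and provides no annotated feature table, so details such as the bacterial origin, polyadenylation signal or any other backbone elements are not documented here beyond what the backbone name implies.

The payload is the human plakophilin 2a cDNA (PKP2a, the "a" isoform of the PKP2 gene, also known as ARVD9), inserted by restriction cloning between the EcoRI and SalI sites; whether those sites survived cloning is not recorded. Expression is driven by the CMV promoter, a strong constitutive promoter suited to transient transfection of cultured mammalian cells. The coding sequence is fused in frame to a C-terminal FLAG epitope supplied by the backbone, so the protein can be detected or isolated with anti-FLAG antibodies, for example by immunoblotting, immunofluorescence or co-immunoprecipitation, without needing a plakophilin-specific reagent.

Plakophilin 2 is an armadillo-repeat protein of the desmosomal plaque. The associated publication concerns its protein binding partners and its roles in desmosomes and in beta-catenin signalling, so the construct is suited to expressing tagged full-length PKP2a in cells to examine its localisation, interactions with other junctional proteins, and effects on signalling. The insert size is not stated in the record.
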