Addgene plasmid #32230: 915-Plakophilin 2a-Flag
Depositing lab: Kathleen Green. Depositing organization: Northwestern University. Publication: Protein binding and functional characterization of plakophilin 2. Evidence for its diverse roles in desmosomes and beta -catenin signaling. Chen X, Bonne S, Hatzfeld M, van Roy F, Green KJ. J Biol Chem. 2002 Mar 22;277(12):10512-22. Epub 2002 Jan 14. 10.1074/jbc.M108765200 PubMed 11790773.
Backbone
  Vector backbone: pFLAG-CMV-5
  Backbone manufacturer: Sigma
  Backbone size w/o insert (bp): 4682
  Vector type: Mammalian Expression
Growth in bacteria
  Bacterial resistance: Ampicillin, 100 μg/mL
  Growth temperature: 37°C
  Growth strain: DH5alpha
  Copy number: High Copy
Gene/Insert
  Gene/Insert name: Plakophilin 2a (alt name: PKP2a)
  Species: H. sapiens (human)
  Entrez Gene: PKP2 (a.k.a. ARVD9)
  Promoter: CMV
  Tag / fusion protein: FLAG (C terminal on backbone)
  Cloning method: Restriction Enzyme; 5′ cloning site EcoRI (unknown if destroyed); 3′ cloning site SalI (unknown if destroyed)
  Sequencing primers: 5′ CMV-Fwd
Terms and licenses: Academic/Nonprofit Terms; Industry Terms: Not Available to Industry
How to cite: 915-Plakophilin 2a-Flag was a gift from Kathleen Green (Addgene plasmid # 32230 ; http://n2t.net/addgene:32230 ; RRID:Addgene_32230)
